Addgene plasmid #224402: pBAD02_CBASS_Escherichia_coli_BIDMC103
Purpose: For expression of the type I CBASS system encoded by Escherichia coli BIDMC103
Depositing lab: Philip Kranzusch. Depositing organization: Dana-Farber Cancer Institute. Publication: A large-scale type I CBASS antiphage screen identifies the phage prohead protease as a key determinant of immune activation and evasion. Richmond-Buccola D, Hobbs SJ, Garcia JM, Toyoda H, Gao J, Shao S, Lee ASY, Kranzusch PJ. Cell Host Microbe. 2024 Jul 10;32(7):1074-1088.e5. doi: 10.1016/j.chom.2024.05.021. Epub 2024 Jun 24. PubMed 38917809.
Backbone
  Vector backbone: pBAD02
  Vector type: Bacterial Expression
Growth in bacteria
  Bacterial resistance: Ampicillin, 100 μg/mL
  Growth temperature: 37°C
  Growth strain: DH5alpha
  Copy number: High Copy
Gene/Insert
  Gene/Insert name: EcCdnF_AGS-C_SLATT6
  Species: Escherichia coli BIDMC103
  Cloning method: Gene Synthesis
Terms and licenses: Academic/Nonprofit Terms; Industry Terms: Not Available to Industry
Depositor comments: Genome sourced from Integrated Microbial Genomes & Microbiomes (IMG/M), Genome 2663763256
How to cite: pBAD02_CBASS_Escherichia_coli_BIDMC103 was a gift from Philip Kranzusch (Addgene plasmid # 224402 ; http://n2t.net/addgene:224402 ; RRID:Addgene_224402)
