[The description below was written by a language model from this plasmid's Addgene catalogue record and pLannotate feature annotations shown in this document.]
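Description:
pBAD02_CBASS_Escherichia_coli_BIDMC103 is a 5.6 kb bacterial expression plasmid built on the pBAD02 backbone for arabinose-inducible expression of the type I CBASS (cyclic oligonucleotide-based antiphage signaling system) operon from Escherichia coli BIDMC103. It replicates in E. coli from a ColE1/pMB1-type origin and is catalogued as high copy. A pBR322-derived bom (basis of mobility) region and a short fragment of the rop gene are also present as backbone remnants. Selection is by ampicillin, through a β-lactamase gene driven by its own promoter.

The expression cassette follows the standard pBAD layout: the araC regulator is transcribed divergently from the araBAD promoter, so that transcription of the downstream insert is repressed in the absence of L-arabinose and induced when it is added. The rrnB T1 and T2 terminators close the cassette. The insert, named EcCdnF_AGS-C_SLATT6, was made by gene synthesis from a genome sequence in a public microbial genome database. The automated feature table does not annotate it, but it corresponds to the roughly 2 kb unannotated interval between the promoter and the terminators. The name indicates a two-part system consisting of a clade F CD-NTase (the cyclic nucleotide synthase, CdnF) and an effector described as carrying AGS-C and SLATT6 domains. The record gives no further detail on gene boundaries, and no epitope tags are annotated.

According to the record, the plasmid is used to express this CBASS system. The associated publication describes a large-scale type I CBASS antiphage screen, which suggests use in testing phage defense and the phage determinants of immune activation or evasion.
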