Features (pLannotate 1.2.2; 9 found; start..end, strand, type, name):
    156..196     -  CDS            rop (fragment): Rop protein, which maintains plasmids at low copy number; rop
    318..1196    -  CDS            araC: L-arabinose regulatory protein; araC
   1223..1507    +  promoter       araBAD promoter: araBAD; promoter of the L-arabinose operon of E. coli; the araC regulatory gene is transcribed in the opposite direction (Guzman et al., 1995)
   3470..3541    +  terminator     rrnB T1 terminator: transcription terminator T1 from the E. coli rrnB gene
   3602..3629    +  terminator     rrnB T2 terminator: transcription terminator T2 from the E. coli rrnB gene
   3648..3739    +  promoter       AmpR promoter: bla
   3740..4600    +  CDS            AmpR: β-lactamase; bla; confers resistance to ampicillin, carbenicillin, and related antibiotics
   4771..5359    +  rep_origin     ori: high-copy-number ColE1/pMB1/pBR322/pUC origin of replication
   5545..54      -  misc_feature   bom (across the origin): basis of mobility region from pBR322
>Addgene plasmid #224402 | pBAD02_CBASS_Escherichia_coli_BIDMC103 | addgene full sequence | sequence record 444245 | Addgene NGS Result
ATAGTTAAGCCAGTATACACTCCGCTATCGCTACGTGACTGGGTCATGGCTGCGCCCCGACACCCGCCAA
CACCCGCTGACGCGCCCTGACGGGCTTGTCTGCTCCCGGCATCCGCTTACAGACAAGCTGTGACCGTCTC
CGGGAGCTGCATGTGTCAGAGGTTTTCACCGTCATCACCGAAACGCGCGAGGCAGCAGATCAATTCGCGC
GCGAAGGCGAAGCGGCATGCATAATGTGCCTGTCAAATGGACGAAGCAGGGATTCTGCAAACCCTATGCT
ACTCCGTCAAGCCGTCAATTGTCTGATTCGTTACCAATTATGACAACTTGACGGCTACATCATTCACTTT
TTCTTCACAACCGGCACGGAACTCGCTCGGGCTGGCCCCGGTGCATTTTTTAAATACCCGCGAGAAATAG
AGTTGATCGTCAAAACCAACATTGCGACCGACGGTGGCGATAGGCATCCGGGTGGTGCTCAAAAGCAGCT
TCGCCTGGCTGATACGTTGGTCCTCGCGCCAGCTTAAGACGCTAATCCCTAACTGCTGGCGGAAAAGATG
TGACAGACGCGACGGCGACAAGCAAACATGCTGTGCGACGCTGGCGATATCAAAATTGCTGTCTGCCAGG
TGATCGCTGATGTACTGACAAGCCTCGCGTACCCGATTATCCATCGGTGGATGGAGCGACTCGTTAATCG
CTTCCATGCGCCGCAGTAACAATTGCTCAAGCAGATTTATCGCCAGCAGCTCCGAATAGCGCCCTTCCCC
TTGCCCGGCGTTAATGATTTGCCCAAACAGGTCGCTGAAATGCGGCTGGTGCGCTTCATCCGGGCGAAAG
AACCCCGTATTGGCAAATATTGACGGCCAGTTAAGCCATTCATGCCAGTAGGCGCGCGGACGAAAGTAAA
CCCACTGGTGATACCATTCGCGAGCCTCCGGATGACGACCGTAGTGATGAATCTCTCCTGGCGGGAACAG
CAAAATATCACCCGGTCGGCAAACAAATTCTCGTCCCTGATTTTTCACCACCCCCTGACCGCGAATGGTG
AGATTGAGAATATAACCTTTCATTCCCAGCGGTCGGTCGATAAAAAAATCGAGATAACCGTTGGCCTCAA
TCGGCGTTAAACCCGCCACCAGATGGGCATTAAACGAGTATCCCGGCAGCAGGGGATCATTTTGCGCTTC
AGCCATACTTTTCATACTCCCGCCATTCAGAGAAGAAACCAATTGTCCATATTGCATCAGACATTGCCGT
CACTGCGTCTTTTACTGGCTCTTCTCGCTAACCAAACCGGTAACCCCGCTTATTAAAAGCATTCTGTAAC
AAAGCGGGACCAAAGCCATGACAAAAACGCGTAACAAAAGTGTCTATAATCACGGCAGAAAAGTCCACAT
TGATTATTTGCACGGCGTCACACTTTGCTATGCCATAGCATTTTTATCCATAAGATTAGCGGATCCTACC
TGACGCTTTTTATCGCAACTCTCTACTGTTTCTCCATACCCGTTTTTTGGGCTAACAGGAGGAATTAACC
ATGAGCCGCAGGGAATTGTTCAGCGAATTTCTTGAAAATTTGAATCTTGACCTTAAACAGGCAAAAAAGA
TCAGCTATCACTATCGAAAAATAACCAAGTCATTAAATCTTGCGTTCAGAGGAACGAGTTCCCGGGTAGC
AAACCGCTTGAAAGTGGGGTCAGTAGGCAGACATACTGCAATAAAAGGCATATCCGATCTGGACATGCTT
TATATTATGCCCCCCAATCAGTATGAATATTATAACCGTAAGGATAATGGTCAGGCTGCATTGCTTACAG
ATGTCAGAAACATTTTAGCGGAAGAATATCCTGACCAGACGGTGAAAAAGGACAGACTGGTTGTTCAGAT
CATCTTTAAAAACTTTTATGTCGAGGTTCAACCTGTATTCAGACAGGATGATGGCAGCTTTAAATTCCCT
GAAAGCTATAATGGGGGAGCATGGCGCATTACAAAACCTCTTCACGAAAAGGCGGCTATGACCGCATTTT
CGCGAGATAAATCCAATAATCTGCGCAAGCTGTGTAAAATGATCAGAGCCTGGAAGAACCTGCATGGCGT
CAATATGGGGGGCTTACTGATAGATACACTGGCGTATCGATTTCTTTCATCAACATCAGATTATGACAAT
ACCGGAAATGGCAGCCTGGGAGCCCTCGCCAGAGACTTTTTTGAATATCTGTCAAATGAGGAGAAAAGGG
AAAGGTATCTCGCGTTAGGCAGTAATCAGTATGTACGTGTTAAATCTCCCTGGTTTGGCCGGGCAGCGAA
ACATGCGTATGAATTATGTTGTGATGCCTTAGACGCTGAGGGGTCTGCCAGTGAAAATGACCTCTGGCGC
GAAGTGTTCGGACGAGCCTTCCCCAGACGTAAGGTGGGTATTATGGAAGCCAGCCTTGGTCTGGAATCGC
ATGCGGCAGATGCAGCTCCCTGGATCGATACCGAAGAATTTATAGAGGATAAATATCCGGTGGATATCAG
GCACTCACTCAACCTTGACTGTACCGTAACCCAAGATGGTTTCCCTCCCAGAAGCCTGAGAGAGATGCTT
ACTAGAGGATTTCGCCTCTCCGCTCGGAAATCTCTCCTTTTCCGGGCAGACTTGACAGAAATGGAGGCAG
AGGAACCCTACACCGTTATGTGGAAGGTACTGAACGTGGGTGACGAAGCACGCAGAAGAAATATGATCCG
GGGACAAATCGTTTCGGACGGCGGCTACTGTACAAAGAAAGAGACCACCGACTTCCGCGGAGATCACGTG
GTAGAATGCTATGTGATAAAAAATGAGGTTGTGGTTGCCCGGGCCCAGATTGAAGTTCCCATAAACTGAG
GTTTTTATGACGCAATCAGAGATGCTGAAATTAATTGCCAGACATGGTTATAACGTTGGATTTGGCGCTA
AGAAAAACTTTGCCACCTATGATCTAATTTGTAAGGCATCCGGTTGGATTAGCTTTATTTCTCTTGCTGT
CGGTGTGTTCGCTCTTTTTATTCCTGAGCTAGCCACAAACGTAATTTCCGCGATATTAATTATATTTGGT
GTTGCTACAATGTACATTCAGTTTTATGACTCGGAAAAGCAGAGTTATGAAAGTGCGGGGATTGAGCAGA
CAAAAATTTTTAATGAACTTGAAGTTATTTACCGCAACGTAAAAAGCGATGCAAACTTTGACTATCAGCA
TACACAACAATCCATCGACGCTATCATGTCCCGGTTTTACGGCACGGTCATCAGCAAACAGATCTTCGGA
AGTAACTGGTACGCACATTATAAATTTTACTGTGAATTTGAGAAAACATGGGTTGAAGAAGAACTAAACT
TGACACTGAAGGACAAAATCCCGCTTTCGCTCTGCTTTCTCGCCGGTCTGGCAATCATTTTCATTATAGC
TGTCATCTGGAAAATGCTCTGATAAGAATTCCCAGGCATCAAATAAAACGAAAGGCTCAGTCGAAAGACT
GGGCCTTTCGTTTTATCTGTTGTTTGTCGGTGAACGCTCTCCAGCTGGTACCATATGGCGGGCAGGACGC
CCGCCATAAACTGCCAGGCATCAAATTAAGCAGAAGGCCATCCTGACGGATGGCCTTTTTGCGTTTCTAC
AAACTCTTTTGTTTATTTTTCTAAATACATTCAAATATGTATCCGCTCATGAGACAATAACCCTGATAAA
TGCTTCAATAATATTGAAAAAGGAAGAGTATGAGTATTCAACATTTCCGTGTCGCCCTTATTCCCTTTTT
TGCGGCATTTTGCCTTCCTGTTTTTGCTCACCCAGAAACGCTGGTGAAAGTAAAAGATGCTGAAGATCAG
TTGGGTGCACGAGTGGGTTACATCGAACTGGATCTCAACAGCGGTAAGATCCTTGAGAGTTTTCGCCCCG
AAGAACGTTTTCCAATGATGAGCACTTTTAAAGTTCTGCTATGTGGCGCGGTATTATCCCGTGTTGACGC
CGGGCAAGAGCAACTCGGTCGCCGCATACACTATTCTCAGAATGACTTGGTTGAGTACTCACCAGTCACA
GAAAAGCATCTTACGGATGGCATGACAGTAAGAGAATTATGCAGTGCTGCCATAACCATGAGTGATAACA
CTGCGGCCAACTTACTTCTGACAACGATCGGAGGACCGAAGGAGCTAACCGCTTTTTTGCACAACATGGG
GGATCATGTAACTCGCCTTGATCGTTGGGAACCGGAGCTGAATGAAGCCATACCAAACGACGAGCGTGAC
ACCACGATGCCTGTAGCAATGGCAACAACGTTGCGCAAACTATTAACTGGCGAACTACTTACTCTAGCTT
CCCGGCAACAATTAATAGACTGGATGGAGGCGGATAAAGTTGCAGGACCACTTCTGCGCTCGGCCCTTCC
GGCTGGCTGGTTTATTGCTGATAAATCTGGAGCCGGTGAGCGTGGGTCTCGCGGTATCATTGCAGCACTG
GGGCCAGATGGTAAGCCCTCCCGTATCGTAGTTATCTACACGACGGGGAGTCAGGCAACTATGGATGAAC
GAAATAGACAGATCGCTGAGATAGGTGCCTCACTGATTAAGCATTGGTAACTGTCAGACCAAGTTTACTC
ATATATACTTTAGATTGATTTAAAACTTCATTTTTAATTTAAAAGGATCTAGGTGAAGATCCTTTTTGAT
AATCTCATGACCAAAATCCCTTAACGTGAGTTTTCGTTCCACTGAGCGTCAGACCCCGTAGAAAAGATCA
AAGGATCTTCTTGAGATCCTTTTTTTCTGCGCGTAATCTGCTGCTTGCAAACAAAAAAACCACCGCTACC
AGCGGTGGTTTGTTTGCCGGATCAAGAGCTACCAACTCTTTTTCCGAAGGTAACTGGCTTCAGCAGAGCG
CAGATACCAAATACTGTCCTTCTAGTGTAGCCGTAGTTAGGCCACCACTTCAAGAACTCTGTAGCACCGC
CTACATACCTCGCTCTGCTAATCCTGTTACCAGTGGCTGCTGCCAGTGGCGATAAGTCGTGTCTTACCGG
GTTGGACTCAAGACGATAGTTACCGGATAAGGCGCAGCGGTCGGGCTGAACGGGGGGTTCGTGCACACAG
CCCAGCTTGGAGCGAACGACCTACACCGAACTGAGATACCTACAGCGTGAGCTATGAGAAAGCGCCACGC
TTCCCGAAGGGAGAAAGGCGGACAGGTATCCGGTAAGCGGCAGGGTCGGAACAGGAGAGCGCACGAGGGA
GCTTCCAGGGGGAAACGCCTGGTATCTTTATAGTCCTGTCGGGTTTCGCCACCTCTGACTTGAGCGTCGA
TTTTTGTGATGCTCGTCAGGGGGGCGGAGCCTATGGAAAAACGCCAGCAACGCGGCCTTTTTACGGTTCC
TGGCCTTTTGCTGGCCTTTTGCTCACATGTTCTTTCCTGCGTTATCCCCTGATTCTGTGGATAACCGTAT
TACCGCCTTTGAGTGAGCTGATACCGCTCGCCGCAGCCGAACGACCGAGCGCAGCGAGTCAGTGAGCGAG
GAAGCGGAAGAGCGCCTGATGCGGTATTTTCTCCTTACGCATCTGTGCGGTATTTCACACCGCATATGGT
GCACTCTCAGTACAATCTGCTCTGATGCCGC
